Addgene plasmid #77413: ICK gRNA (BRDN0001148893)
Purpose: 3rd generation lentiviral gRNA plasmid targeting human ICK
Depositing lab: John Doench & David Root. Depositing organization: Broad Institute. Publication: Optimized sgRNA design to maximize activity and minimize off-target effects of CRISPR-Cas9. Doench JG, Fusi N, Sullender M, Hegde M, Vaimberg EW, Donovan KF, Smith I, Tothova Z, Wilen C, Orchard R, Virgin HW, Listgarten J, Root DE. Nat Biotechnol. 2016 Jan 18. doi: 10.1038/nbt.3437. PubMed 26780180.
Backbone
  Vector backbone: lentiGuide-Puro
  Backbone manufacturer: Zhang Lab (Addgene plasmid # 52963)
  Vector type: Mammalian Expression, Lentiviral, CRISPR
  Selectable markers: Puromycin
Growth in bacteria
  Bacterial resistance: Ampicillin, 100 μg/mL
  Growth temperature: 37°C
  Growth strain: DH5alpha
  Copy number: High Copy
Gene/Insert
  Gene/Insert name: ICK (alt names: ICK; NM_014920.3)
  gRNA/shRNA sequence: CTGGCTTAATATAAGGAGGT
  Species: H. sapiens (human)
  Promoter: hU6
  Cloning method: Unknown
  Sequencing primers: 5′ U6-F; 3′ pS2-R
Terms and licenses: Academic/Nonprofit Terms; Industry Terms: Not Available to Industry
Depositor comments: The gRNA was designed to target the following Genbank reference sequence(s): NM_014920.3,NM_016513.4. Note that this plasmid does NOT contain Cas9. It should be used in conjunction with lentiCas9-Blast (Addgene #52962) or otherwise with cell lines already expressing Cas9. Browse the full kinome gRNA library at http://www.addgene.org/pooled-library/broadgpp-human-kinome/ or visit http://www.broadinstitute.org/rnai/public/ for detailed protocols and information.
How to cite: ICK gRNA (BRDN0001148893) was a gift from John Doench & David Root (Addgene plasmid # 77413 ; http://n2t.net/addgene:77413 ; RRID:Addgene_77413)
