[The description below was written by a language model from this plasmid's Addgene catalogue record and pLannotate feature annotations shown in this document.]
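Description:
ICK gRNA (BRDN0001148893) is a third-generation lentiviral guide RNA plasmid built on the lentiGuide-Puro backbone and designed to target the human ICK gene in CRISPR-Cas9 experiments. It is propagated in E. coli as a high-copy plasmid through a ColE1/pUC-type origin with ampicillin selection (AmpR). The backbone also carries an f1 origin, an SV40 origin and SV40 poly(A) signal, and remnants of lac and phage promoter elements. The annotated full sequence is about 8.3 kb.

The lentiviral transfer cassette begins with an RSV promoter fused to a truncated HIV-1 5' LTR, which allows Tat-independent production of genomic RNA in packaging cells. This is followed by the Ψ packaging signal with a partial gag sequence, the Rev response element for nuclear export, and a cPPT/CTS. It ends in a ΔU3 self-inactivating 3' LTR.

Within this unit, a human U6 RNA polymerase III promoter drives the ICK-specific spacer joined to the Streptococcus pyogenes gRNA scaffold. A separate EF-1α promoter, comprising the core promoter plus intron A, expresses puromycin N-acetyltransferase for selection of transduced mammalian cells, and a WPRE enhances transcript expression.

The plasmid does not encode Cas9, so it must be used with a separate Cas9 vector or in cells that already express Cas9. The guide was designed against two ICK reference transcripts and belongs to a human kinome gRNA collection. It is suited to knocking out this kinase gene in human cells.
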