Features (pLannotate 1.2.2; 29 found; start..end, strand, type, name):
     14..80      +  CDS            small t antigen (fragment): SV40 (simian virus 40) small t antigen
    106..317     +  promoter       EF-1α core promoter: core promoter for human elongation factor EF-1α
    318..1256    +  intron         EF-1α intron A: intron upstream of the start codon of human EF-1α
   1278..1877    +  CDS            PuroR (fragment): puromycin N-acetyltransferase; pac from Streptomyces; confers resistance to puromycin
   1893..2481    +  misc_feature   WPRE: woodchuck hepatitis virus posttranscriptional regulatory element
   2532..2551    +  misc_feature   cPPT/CTS (fragment): central polypurine tract and central termination sequence of HIV-1
   2553..2786    +  LTR            3' LTR (ΔU3): self-inactivating 3' long terminal repeat (LTR) from HIV-1
   2864..2985    +  polyA_signal   SV40 poly(A) signal: SV40 polyadenylation signal
   3025..3160    +  rep_origin     SV40 ori: SV40 origin of replication
   3181..3199    -  promoter       T7 promoter: promoter for bacteriophage T7 RNA polymerase
   3207..3362    +  CDS            lacZα (fragment): LacZα fragment of β-galactosidase; lacZ fragment
   3367..3795    +  rep_origin     f1 ori (sequence partly withheld): f1 bacteriophage origin of replication; arrow indicates direction of (+) strand synthesis
   3848..3952    +  promoter       AmpR promoter: bla
   3953..4813    +  CDS            AmpR: β-lactamase; bla; confers resistance to ampicillin, carbenicillin, and related antibiotics
   4984..5572    +  rep_origin     ori: high-copy-number ColE1/pMB1/pBR322/pUC origin of replication
   5755..5847    +  CDS            lacI (fragment): lac repressor; lacI; The lac repressor binds to the lac operator to inhibit transcription in E. coli. This inhibition can be relieved by adding lactose or isopropyl-β-D-thiogalactopyranoside (IPTG).
   5860..5881    +  protein_bind   CAP binding site: CAP binding activates transcription in the presence of cAMP. E. coli catabolite activator protein
   5896..5926    +  promoter       lac promoter: promoter for the E. coli lac operon
   5934..5950    +  protein_bind   lac operator: The lac repressor binds to the lac operator to inhibit transcription in E. coli. This inhibition can be relieved by adding lactose or isopropyl-β-D-thiogalactopyranoside (IPTG). lac repressor encoded by lacI
   5995..6013    +  promoter       T3 promoter: promoter for bacteriophage T3 RNA polymerase
   6041..6267    +  promoter       RSV promoter: Rous sarcoma virus enhancer/promoter
   6268..6448    +  LTR            5' LTR (truncated): truncated 5' long terminal repeat (LTR) from HIV-1
   6495..6620    +  misc_feature   HIV-1 Ψ: packaging signal of human immunodeficiency virus type 1
   6604..6967    +  CDS            HIV-1 gag (fragment): gag protein from human immunodeficiency virus 1; gag
   7113..7346    +  misc_feature   RRE: The Rev response element (RRE) of HIV-1 allows for Rev-dependent mRNA export from the nucleus to the cytoplasm.
   7723..7749    +  CDS            Rev (fragment): human immunodeficiency virus 1 (HIV-1) Rev protein; rev; enhances nuclear export of unspliced and incompletely spliced viral mRNAs
   7753..7993    +  promoter       U6 promoter: RNA polymerase III promoter for human U6 snRNA
   8023..8098    +  misc_RNA       gRNA scaffold: guide RNA scaffold for the Streptococcus pyogenes CRISPR/Cas9 system
   8154..8271    +  misc_feature   cPPT/CTS: central polypurine tract and central termination sequence of HIV-1
>Addgene plasmid #77413 | ICK gRNA (BRDN0001148893) | addgene full sequence | sequence record 187714 | Addgene Assembled Sequence
CCCGGGTGCAAAGATGGATAAAGTTTTAAACAGAGAGGAATCTTTGCAGCTAATGGACCTTCTAGGTCTT
GAAAGGAGTGGGAATTGGCTCCGGTGCCCGTCAGTGGGCAGAGCGCACATCGCCCACAGTCCCCGAGAAG
TTGGGGGGAGGGGTCGGCAATTGATCCGGTGCCTAGAGAAGGTGGCGCGGGGTAAACTGGGAAAGTGATG
TCGTGTACTGGCTCCGCCTTTTTCCCGAGGGTGGGGGAGAACCGTATATAAGTGCAGTAGTCGCCGTGAA
CGTTCTTTTTCGCAACGGGTTTGCCGCCAGAACACAGGTAAGTGCCGTGTGTGGTTCCCGCGGGCCTGGC
CTCTTTACGGGTTATGGCCCTTGCGTGCCTTGAATTACTTCCACCTGGCTGCAGTACGTGATTCTTGATC
CCGAGCTTCGGGTTGGAAGTGGGTGGGAGAGTTCGAGGCCTTGCGCTTAAGGAGCCCCTTCGCCTCGTGC
TTGAGTTGAGGCCTGGCCTGGGCGCTGGGGCCGCCGCGTGCGAATCTGGTGGCACCTTCGCGCCTGTCTC
GCTGCTTTCGATAAGTCTCTAGCCATTTAAAATTTTTGATGACCTGCTGCGACGCTTTTTTTCTGGCAAG
ATAGTCTTGTAAATGCGGGCCAAGATCTGCACACTGGTATTTCGGTTTTTGGGGCCGCGGGCGGCGACGG
GGCCCGTGCGTCCCAGCGCACATGTTCGGCGAGGCGGGGCCTGCGAGCGCGGCCACCGAGAATCGGACGG
GGGTAGTCTCAAGCTGGCCGGCCTGCTCTGGTGCCTGGCCTCGCGCCGCCGTGTATCGCCCCGCCCTGGG
CGGCAAGGCTGGCCCGGTCGGCACCAGTTGCGTGAGCGGAAAGATGGCCGCTTCCCGGCCCTGCTGCAGG
GAGCTCAAAATGGAGGACGCGGCGCTCGGGAGAGCGGGCGGGTGAGTCACCCACACAAAGGAAAAGGGCC
TTTCCGTCCTCAGCCGTCGCTTCATGTGACTCCACGGAGTACCGGGCGCCGTCCAGGCACCTCGATTAGT
TCTCGAGCTTTTGGAGTACGTCGTCTTTAGGTTGGGGGGAGGGGTTTTATGCGATGGAGTTTCCCCACAC
TGAGTGGGTGGAGACTGAAGTTAGGCCAGCTTGGCACTTGATGTAATTCTCCTTGGAATTTGCCCTTTTT
GAGTTTGGATCTTGGTTCATTCTCAAGCCTCAGACAGTGGTTCAAAGTTTTTTTCTTCCATTTCAGGTGT
CGTGACGTACGGCCACCATGACCGAGTACAAGCCCACGGTGCGCCTCGCCACCCGCGACGACGTCCCCAG
GGCCGTACGCACCCTCGCCGCCGCGTTCGCCGACTACCCCGCCACGCGCCACACCGTCGATCCGGACCGC
CACATCGAGCGGGTCACCGAGCTGCAAGAACTCTTCCTCACGCGCGTCGGGCTCGACATCGGCAAGGTGT
GGGTCGCGGACGACGGCGCCGCCGTGGCGGTCTGGACCACGCCGGAGAGCGTCGAAGCGGGGGCGGTGTT
CGCCGAGATCGGCCCGCGCATGGCCGAGTTGAGCGGTTCCCGGCTGGCCGCGCAGCAACAGATGGAAGGC
CTCCTGGCGCCGCACCGGCCCAAGGAGCCCGCGTGGTTCCTGGCCACCGTCGGAGTCTCGCCCGACCACC
AGGGCAAGGGTCTGGGCAGCGCCGTCGTGCTCCCCGGAGTGGAGGCGGCCGAGCGCGCCGGGGTGCCCGC
CTTCCTGGAGACCTCCGCGCCCCGCAACCTCCCCTTCTACGAGCGGCTCGGCTTCACCGTCACCGCCGAC
GTCGAGGTGCCCGAAGGACCGCGCACCTGGTGCATGACCCGCAAGCCCGGTGCCTGAACGCGTTAAGTCG
ACAATCAACCTCTGGATTACAAAATTTGTGAAAGATTGACTGGTATTCTTAACTATGTTGCTCCTTTTAC
GCTATGTGGATACGCTGCTTTAATGCCTTTGTATCATGCTATTGCTTCCCGTATGGCTTTCATTTTCTCC
TCCTTGTATAAATCCTGGTTGCTGTCTCTTTATGAGGAGTTGTGGCCCGTTGTCAGGCAACGTGGCGTGG
TGTGCACTGTGTTTGCTGACGCAACCCCCACTGGTTGGGGCATTGCCACCACCTGTCAGCTCCTTTCCGG
GACTTTCGCTTTCCCCCTCCCTATTGCCACGGCGGAACTCATCGCCGCCTGCCTTGCCCGCTGCTGGACA
GGGGCTCGGCTGTTGGGCACTGACAATTCCGTGGTGTTGTCGGGGAAATCATCGTCCTTTCCTTGGCTGC
TCGCCTGTGTTGCCACCTGGATTCTGCGCGGGACGTCCTTCTGCTACGTCCCTTCGGCCCTCAATCCAGC
GGACCTTCCTTCCCGCGGCCTGCTGCCGGCTCTGCGGCCTCTTCCGCGTCTTCGCCTTCGCCCTCAGACG
AGTCGGATCTCCCTTTGGGCCGCCTCCCCGCGTCGACTTTAAGACCAATGACTTACAAGGCAGCTGTAGA
TCTTAGCCACTTTTTAAAAGAAAAGGGGGGACTGGAAGGGCTAATTCACTCCCAACGAAGACAAGATCTG
CTTTTTGCTTGTACTGGGTCTCTCTGGTTAGACCAGATCTGAGCCTGGGAGCTCTCTGGCTAACTAGGGA
ACCCACTGCTTAAGCCTCAATAAAGCTTGCCTTGAGTGCTTCAAGTAGTGTGTGCCCGTCTGTTGTGTGA
CTCTGGTAACTAGAGATCCCTCAGACCCTTTTAGTCAGTGTGGAAAATCTCTAGCAGTACGTATAGTAGT
TCATGTCATCTTATTATTCAGTATTTATAACTTGCAAAGAAATGAATATCAGAGAGTGAGAGGAACTTGT
TTATTGCAGCTTATAATGGTTACAAATAAAGCAATAGCATCACAAATTTCACAAATAAAGCATTTTTTTC
ACTGCATTCTAGTTGTGGTTTGTCCAAACTCATCAATGTATCTTATCATGTCTGGCTCTAGCTATCCCGC
CCCTAACTCCGCCCATCCCGCCCCTAACTCCGCCCAGTTCCGCCCATTCTCCGCCCCATGGCTGACTAAT
TTTTTTTATTTATGCAGAGGCCGAGGCCGCCTCGGCCTCTGAGCTATTCCAGAAGTAGTGAGGAGGCTTT
TTTGGAGGCCTAGGGACGTACCCAATTCGCCCTATAGTGAGTCGTATTACGCGCGCTCACTGGCCGTCGT
TTTACAACGTCGTGACTGGGAAAACCCTGGCGTTACCCAACTTAATCGCCTTGCAGCACATCCCCCTTTC
GCCAGCTGGCGTAATAGCGAAGAGGCCCGCACCGATCGCCCTTCCCAACAGTTGCGCAGCCTGAATGGCG
AATGGG
[124 nt withheld, positions 3367-3490]
C
[91 nt withheld, positions 3492-3582]
A
[49 nt withheld, positions 3584-3632]
CCTTTGACGTTGGAGTCCACGTTCTTT
[37 nt withheld, positions 3660-3696]
ACCCTATCTCGGTCTATTCTTTTGATTTATAAGGGATTTTGCCGATTTCGGCCTATTGGTTAAAAAATGA
GCTGATTTAACAAAAATTTAACGCGAATTTTAACAAAATATTAACGCTTACAATTTAGGTGGCACTTTTC
GGGGAAATGTGCGCGGAACCCCTATTTGTTTATTTTTCTAAATACATTCAAATATGTATCCGCTCATGAG
ACAATAACCCTGATAAATGCTTCAATAATATTGAAAAAGGAAGAGTATGAGTATTCAACATTTCCGTGTC
GCCCTTATTCCCTTTTTTGCGGCATTTTGCCTTCCTGTTTTTGCTCACCCAGAAACGCTGGTGAAAGTAA
AAGATGCTGAAGATCAGTTGGGTGCACGAGTGGGTTACATCGAACTGGATCTCAACAGCGGTAAGATCCT
TGAGAGTTTTCGCCCCGAAGAACGTTTTCCAATGATGAGCACTTTTAAAGTTCTGCTATGTGGCGCGGTA
TTATCCCGTATTGACGCCGGGCAAGAGCAACTCGGTCGCCGCATACACTATTCTCAGAATGACTTGGTTG
AGTACTCACCAGTCACAGAAAAGCATCTTACGGATGGCATGACAGTAAGAGAATTATGCAGTGCTGCCAT
AACCATGAGTGATAACACTGCGGCCAACTTACTTCTGACAACGATCGGAGGACCGAAGGAGCTAACCGCT
TTTTTGCACAACATGGGGGATCATGTAACTCGCCTTGATCGTTGGGAACCGGAGCTGAATGAAGCCATAC
CAAACGACGAGCGTGACACCACGATGCCTGTAGCAATGGCAACAACGTTGCGCAAACTATTAACTGGCGA
ACTACTTACTCTAGCTTCCCGGCAACAATTAATAGACTGGATGGAGGCGGATAAAGTTGCAGGACCACTT
CTGCGCTCGGCCCTTCCGGCTGGCTGGTTTATTGCTGATAAATCTGGAGCCGGTGAGCGTGGGTCTCGCG
GTATCATTGCAGCACTGGGGCCAGATGGTAAGCCCTCCCGTATCGTAGTTATCTACACGACGGGGAGTCA
GGCAACTATGGATGAACGAAATAGACAGATCGCTGAGATAGGTGCCTCACTGATTAAGCATTGGTAACTG
TCAGACCAAGTTTACTCATATATACTTTAGATTGATTTAAAACTTCATTTTTAATTTAAAAGGATCTAGG
TGAAGATCCTTTTTGATAATCTCATGACCAAAATCCCTTAACGTGAGTTTTCGTTCCACTGAGCGTCAGA
CCCCGTAGAAAAGATCAAAGGATCTTCTTGAGATCCTTTTTTTCTGCGCGTAATCTGCTGCTTGCAAACA
AAAAAACCACCGCTACCAGCGGTGGTTTGTTTGCCGGATCAAGAGCTACCAACTCTTTTTCCGAAGGTAA
CTGGCTTCAGCAGAGCGCAGATACCAAATACTGTTCTTCTAGTGTAGCCGTAGTTAGGCCACCACTTCAA
GAACTCTGTAGCACCGCCTACATACCTCGCTCTGCTAATCCTGTTACCAGTGGCTGCTGCCAGTGGCGAT
AAGTCGTGTCTTACCGGGTTGGACTCAAGACGATAGTTACCGGATAAGGCGCAGCGGTCGGGCTGAACGG
GGGGTTCGTGCACACAGCCCAGCTTGGAGCGAACGACCTACACCGAACTGAGATACCTACAGCGTGAGCT
ATGAGAAAGCGCCACGCTTCCCGAAGGGAGAAAGGCGGACAGGTATCCGGTAAGCGGCAGGGTCGGAACA
GGAGAGCGCACGAGGGAGCTTCCAGGGGGAAACGCCTGGTATCTTTATAGTCCTGTCGGGTTTCGCCACC
TCTGACTTGAGCGTCGATTTTTGTGATGCTCGTCAGGGGGGCGGAGCCTATGGAAAAACGCCAGCAACGC
GGCCTTTTTACGGTTCCTGGCCTTTTGCTGGCCTTTTGCTCACATGTTCTTTCCTGCGTTATCCCCTGAT
TCTGTGGATAACCGTATTACCGCCTTTGAGTGAGCTGATACCGCTCGCCGCAGCCGAACGACCGAGCGCA
GCGAGTCAGTGAGCGAGGAAGCGGAAGAGCGCCCAATACGCAAACCGCCTCTCCCCGCGCGTTGGCCGAT
TCATTAATGCAGCTGGCACGACAGGTTTCCCGACTGGAAAGCGGGCAGTGAGCGCAACGCAATTAATGTG
AGTTAGCTCACTCATTAGGCACCCCAGGCTTTACACTTTATGCTTCCGGCTCGTATGTTGTGTGGAATTG
TGAGCGGATAACAATTTCACACAGGAAACAGCTATGACCATGATTACGCCAAGCGCGCAATTAACCCTCA
CTAAAGGGAACAAAAGCTGGAGCTGCAAGCTTAATGTAGTCTTATGCAATACTCTTGTAGTCTTGCAACA
TGGTAACGATGAGTTAGCAACATGCCTTACAAGGAGAGAAAAAGCACCGTGCATGCCGATTGGTGGAAGT
AAGGTGGTACGATCGTGCCTTATTAGGAAGGCAACAGACGGGTCTGACATGGATTGGACGAACCACTGAA
TTGCCGCATTGCAGAGATATTGTATTTAAGTGCCTAGCTCGATACATAAACGGGTCTCTCTGGTTAGACC
AGATCTGAGCCTGGGAGCTCTCTGGCTAACTAGGGAACCCACTGCTTAAGCCTCAATAAAGCTTGCCTTG
AGTGCTTCAAGTAGTGTGTGCCCGTCTGTTGTGTGACTCTGGTAACTAGAGATCCCTCAGACCCTTTTAG
TCAGTGTGGAAAATCTCTAGCAGTGGCGCCCGAACAGGGACTTGAAAGCGAAAGGGAAACCAGAGGAGCT
CTCTCGACGCAGGACTCGGCTTGCTGAAGCGCGCACGGCAAGAGGCGAGGGGCGGCGACTGGTGAGTACG
CCAAAAATTTTGACTAGCGGAGGCTAGAAGGAGAGAGATGGGTGCGAGAGCGTCAGTATTAAGCGGGGGA
GAATTAGATCGCGATGGGAAAAAATTCGGTTAAGGCCAGGGGGAAAGAAAAAATATAAATTAAAACATAT
AGTATGGGCAAGCAGGGAGCTAGAACGATTCGCAGTTAATCCTGGCCTGTTAGAAACATCAGAAGGCTGT
AGACAAATACTGGGACAGCTACAACCATCCCTTCAGACAGGATCAGAAGAACTTAGATCATTATATAATA
CAGTAGCAACCCTCTATTGTGTGCATCAAAGGATAGAGATAAAAGACACCAAGGAAGCTTTAGACAAGAT
AGAGGAAGAGCAAAACAAAAGTAAGACCACCGCACAGCAAGCGGCCGCTGATCTTCAGACCTGGAGGAGG
AGATATGAGGGACAATTGGAGAAGTGAATTATATAAATATAAAGTAGTAAAAATTGAACCATTAGGAGTA
GCACCCACCAAGGCAAAGAGAAGAGTGGTGCAGAGAGAAAAAAGAGCAGTGGGAATAGGAGCTTTGTTCC
TTGGGTTCTTGGGAGCAGCAGGAAGCACTATGGGCGCAGCGTCAATGACGCTGACGGTACAGGCCAGACA
ATTATTGTCTGGTATAGTGCAGCAGCAGAACAATTTGCTGAGGGCTATTGAGGCGCAACAGCATCTGTTG
CAACTCACAGTCTGGGGCATCAAGCAGCTCCAGGCAAGAATCCTGGCTGTGGAAAGATACCTAAAGGATC
AACAGCTCCTGGGGATTTGGGGTTGCTCTGGAAAACTCATTTGCACCACTGCTGTGCCTTGGAATGCTAG
TTGGAGTAATAAATCTCTGGAACAGATTTGGAATCACACGACCTGGATGGAGTGGGACAGAGAAATTAAC
AATTACACAAGCTTAATACACTCCTTAATTGAAGAATCGCAAAACCAGCAAGAAAAGAATGAACAAGAAT
TATTGGAATTAGATAAATGGGCAAGTTTGTGGAATTGGTTTAACATAACAAATTGGCTGTGGTATATAAA
ATTATTCATAATGATAGTAGGAGGCTTGGTAGGTTTAAGAATAGTTTTTGCTGTACTTTCTATAGTGAAT
AGAGTTAGGCAGGGATATTCACCATTATCGTTTCAGACCCACCTCCCAACCCCGAGGGGACCCAGAGAGG
GCCTATTTCCCATGATTCCTTCATATTTGCATATACGATACAAGGCTGTTAGAGAGATAATTAGAATTAA
TTTGACTGTAAACACAAAGATATTAGTACAAAATACGTGACGTAGAAAGTAATAATTTCTTGGGTAGTTT
GCAGTTTTAAAATTATGTTTTAAAATGGACTATCATATGCTTACCGTAACTTGAAAGTATTTCGATTTCT
TGGCTTTATATATCTTGTGGAAAGGACGAAACACCGCTGGCTTAATATAAGGAGGTGTTTTAGAGCTAGA
AATAGCAAGTTAAAATAAGGCTAGTCCGTTATCAACTTGAAAAAGTGGCACCGAGTCGGTGCTTTTTTAA
GCTTGGCGTAACTAGATCTTGAGACAAATGGCAGTATTCATCCACAATTTTAAAAGAAAAGGGGGGATTG
GGGGGTACAGTGCAGGGGAAAGAATAGTAGACATAATAGCAACAGACATACAAACTAAAGAATTACAAAA
ACAAATTACAAAAATTCAAAATTTTCGGGTTTATTACAGGGACAGCAGAGATCCACTTTGGCGCCGGCTC
GAGGGGG
