>Addgene plasmid #77413 | ICK gRNA (BRDN0001148893) | depositor partial sequence | sequence record 144873 | Target Sequence
CTGGCTTAATATAAGGAGGT
