>Addgene plasmid #77413 | ICK gRNA (BRDN0001148893) | addgene partial sequence | sequence record 187713 | hU6-F
TAGAAAGTAATAATTTCTTGGGTAGTTTGCAGTTTTAAAATTATGTTTTAAAATGGACTATCATATGCTT
ACCGTAACTTGAAAGTATTTCGATTTCTTGGCTTTATATATCTTGTGGAAAGGACGAAACACCGCTGGCT
TAATATAAGGAGGTGTTTTAGAGCTAGAAATAGCAAGTTAAAATAAGGCTAGTCCGTTATCAACTTGAAA
AAGTGGCACCGAGTCGGTGCTTTTTTAAGCTTGGCGTAACTAGATCTTGAGACAAATGGCAGTATTCATC
CACAATTTTAAAAGAAAAGGGGGGATTGGGGGGTACAGTGCAGGGGAAAGAATAGTAGACATAATAGCAA
CAGACATACAAACTAAAGAATTACAAAAACAAATTACAAAAATTCAAAATTTTCGGGTTTATTACAGGGA
CAGCAGAGATCCACTTTGGCGCCGGCTCGAGGGGGCCCGGGTGCAAAGATGGATAAAGTTTTAAACAGAG
AGGAATCTTTGCAGCTAATGGACCTTCTAGGTCTTGAAAGGAGTGGGAATTGGCTCCGGTGCCCGTCAGT
GGGCAGAGCG
